Addgene plasmid #196743: pGG-PIP05
Purpose: Contains SCOOP12 promoter
Depositing lab: Marc Somssich. Depositing organization: University of Melbourne. Publication: Resolving spatially distinct phytohormone response zones in Arabidopsis thaliana roots colonized by Fusarium oxysporum. Calabria J, Wang L, Rast-Somssich MI, Chen HW, Watt M, Persson S, Andersen TG, Idnurm A, Somssich M. J Exp Bot. 2025 Jan 17:erae516. doi: 10.1093/jxb/erae516. PubMed 39823275.
Backbone
  Vector backbone: pGGA000
  Total vector size (bp): 5588
  Vector type: GreenGate (GG) Entry Vector
Growth in bacteria
  Bacterial resistance: Ampicillin, 100 μg/mL
  Growth temperature: 37°C
  Growth strain: DH5alpha
  Copy number: High Copy
Gene/Insert
  Gene/Insert name: PRECURSOR OF SERINE-RICH ENDOGENOUS PEPTIDE 12 (alt names: SCOOP12; PROSCOOP12; AT5G44585)
  Species: A. thaliana (mustard weed)
  Insert size (bp): 2900
  Entrez Gene: AT5G44585 (a.k.a. AT5G44585)
Terms and licenses: Academic/Nonprofit Terms; Industry Terms: Not Available to Industry
Depositor comments: Please visit https://doi.org/10.1101/2022.12.20.521292 for bioRxiv preprint.
How to cite: pGG-PIP05 was a gift from Marc Somssich (Addgene plasmid # 196743 ; http://n2t.net/addgene:196743 ; RRID:Addgene_196743)
