[The description below was written by a language model from this plasmid's Addgene catalogue record and pLannotate feature annotations shown in this document.]
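Description:
pGG-PIP05 is a GreenGate entry vector built on the pGGA000 backbone, the entry module that in the GreenGate Golden Gate-style cloning system conventionally holds the promoter element of a plant expression unit. It is a small, high-copy bacterial plasmid of about 5.6 kb, propagated in E. coli through a ColE1/pUC-type origin and selected with ampicillin via the β-lactamase gene and its native promoter. The remaining annotated backbone elements are remnants of a standard cloning vector: a CAP binding site, lac promoter and operator, short lacI, lacZα, rop and bom fragments, and SP6 and T7 phage promoters that flank the insert region.

The payload is a roughly 2.9 kb fragment from Arabidopsis thaliana described as the promoter of PROSCOOP12 (AT5G44585), the gene encoding the precursor of serine-rich endogenous peptide 12. In the feature table this corresponds to the largely unannotated stretch between the SP6 and T7 promoters. The only hit inside it is a 17-nt match labelled as a NOS terminator fragment, which is most likely a chance similarity rather than a functional terminator. The type IIS restriction sites and overhangs that define a GreenGate module are not annotated in the table.

The plasmid carries no reporter, coding sequence or plant selection marker, so it is not an expression construct on its own. It serves as a building block to be combined with other GreenGate modules (tags, coding sequences or reporters, terminators, resistance cassettes) in a plant destination vector. The associated publication concerns spatially distinct phytohormone response zones in Arabidopsis roots colonised by Fusarium oxysporum, which suggests use in promoter-driven reporter lines, although the record does not describe the final assemblies.
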