Features (pLannotate 1.2.2; 13 found; start..end, strand, type, name):
     96..200     +  promoter       AmpR promoter: bla
    201..1061    +  CDS            AmpR: β-lactamase; bla; confers resistance to ampicillin, carbenicillin, and related antibiotics
   1232..1820    +  rep_origin     ori: high-copy-number ColE1/pMB1/pBR322/pUC origin of replication
   2003..2095    +  CDS            lacI (fragment): lac repressor; lacI; The lac repressor binds to the lac operator to inhibit transcription in E. coli. This inhibition can be relieved by adding lactose or isopropyl-β-D-thiogalactopyranoside (IPTG).
   2108..2129    +  protein_bind   CAP binding site: CAP binding activates transcription in the presence of cAMP. E. coli catabolite activator protein
   2144..2174    +  promoter       lac promoter: promoter for the E. coli lac operon
   2182..2198    +  protein_bind   lac operator: The lac repressor binds to the lac operator to inhibit transcription in E. coli. This inhibition can be relieved by adding lactose or isopropyl-β-D-thiogalactopyranoside (IPTG). lac repressor encoded by lacI
   2212..2230    +  promoter       SP6 promoter: promoter for bacteriophage SP6 RNA polymerase
   4447..4463    +  terminator     NOS terminator (fragment): nopaline synthase terminator and poly(A) signal
   5171..5189    -  promoter       T7 promoter: promoter for bacteriophage T7 RNA polymerase
   5191..5343    +  CDS            lacZα (fragment): LacZα fragment of β-galactosidase; lacZ fragment
   5349..5448    -  misc_feature   bom (fragment): basis of mobility region from pBR322
   5550..1       -  CDS            rop (fragment) (across the origin): Rop protein, which maintains plasmids at low copy number; rop
>Addgene plasmid #196743 | pGG-PIP05 | addgene full sequence | sequence record 396369 | Addgene NGS Result
GACGAAAGGGCCTCGTGATACGCCTATTTTTATAGGTTAATGTCATGATAATAATGGTTTCTTAGACGTC
AGGTGGCACTTTTCGGGGAAATGTGCGCGGAACCCCTATTTGTTTATTTTTCTAAATACATTCAAATATG
TATCCGCTCATGAGACAATAACCCTGATAAATGCTTCAATAATATTGAAAAAGGAAGAGTATGAGTATTC
AACATTTCCGTGTCGCCCTTATTCCCTTTTTTGCGGCATTTTGCCTTCCTGTTTTTGCTCACCCAGAAAC
GCTGGTGAAAGTAAAAGATGCTGAAGATCAGTTGGGTGCACGAGTGGGTTACATCGAACTGGATCTCAAC
AGCGGTAAGATCCTTGAGAGTTTTCGCCCCGAAGAACGTTTTCCAATGATGAGCACTTTTAAAGTTCTGC
TATGTGGCGCGGTATTATCCCGTATTGACGCCGGGCAAGAGCAACTCGGTCGCCGCATACACTATTCTCA
GAATGACTTGGTTGAGTACTCACCAGTCACAGAAAAGCATCTTACGGATGGCATGACAGTAAGAGAATTA
TGCAGTGCTGCCATAACCATGAGTGATAACACTGCGGCCAACTTACTTCTGACAACGATCGGAGGACCGA
AGGAGCTAACCGCTTTTTTGCACAACATGGGGGATCATGTAACTCGCCTTGATCGTTGGGAACCGGAGCT
GAATGAAGCCATACCAAACGACGAGCGTGACACCACGATGCCTGTAGCAATGGCAACAACGTTGCGCAAA
CTATTAACTGGCGAACTACTTACTCTAGCTTCCCGGCAACAATTAATAGACTGGATGGAGGCGGATAAAG
TTGCAGGACCACTTCTGCGCTCGGCCCTTCCGGCTGGCTGGTTTATTGCTGATAAATCTGGAGCCGGTGA
GCGTGGCTCTCGAGGTATCATTGCAGCACTGGGGCCAGATGGTAAGCCCTCCCGTATCGTAGTTATCTAC
ACGACGGGGAGTCAGGCAACTATGGATGAACGAAATAGACAGATCGCTGAGATAGGTGCCTCACTGATTA
AGCATTGGTAACTGTCAGACCAAGTTTACTCATATATACTTTAGATTGATTTAAAACTTCATTTTTAATT
TAAAAGGATCTAGGTGAAGATCCTTTTTGATAATCTCATGACCAAAATCCCTTAACGTGAGTTTTCGTTC
CACTGAGCGTCAGACCCCGTAGAAAAGATCAAAGGATCTTCTTGAGATCCTTTTTTTCTGCGCGTAATCT
GCTGCTTGCAAACAAAAAAACCACCGCTACCAGCGGTGGTTTGTTTGCCGGATCAAGAGCTACCAACTCT
TTTTCCGAAGGTAACTGGCTTCAGCAGAGCGCAGATACCAAATACTGTTCTTCTAGTGTAGCCGTAGTTA
GGCCACCACTTCAAGAACTCTGTAGCACCGCCTACATACCTCGCTCTGCTAATCCTGTTACCAGTGGCTG
CTGCCAGTGGCGATAAGTCGTGTCTTACCGGGTTGGACTCAAGACGATAGTTACCGGATAAGGCGCAGCG
GTCGGGCTGAACGGGGGGTTCGTGCACACAGCCCAGCTTGGAGCGAACGACCTACACCGAACTGAGATAC
CTACAGCGTGAGCTATGAGAAAGCGCCACGCTTCCCGAAGGGAGAAAGGCGGACAGGTATCCGGTAAGCG
GCAGGGTCGGAACAGGAGAGCGCACGAGGGAGCTTCCAGGGGGAAACGCCTGGTATCTTTATAGTCCTGT
CGGGTTTCGCCACCTCTGACTTGAGCGTCGATTTTTGTGATGCTCGTCAGGGGGGCGGAGCCTATGGAAA
AACGCCAGCAACGCGGCCTTTTTACGGTTCCTGGCCTTTTGCTGGCCTTTTGCTCACATGTTCTTTCCTG
CGTTATCCCCTGATTCTGTGGATAACCGTATTACCGCCTTTGAGTGAGCTGATACCGCTCGCCGCAGCCG
AACGACCGAGCGCAGCGAGTCAGTGAGCGAGGAAGCGGAAGAGCGCCCAATACGCAAACCGCCTCTCCCC
GCGCGTTGGCCGATTCATTAATGCAGCTGGCACGACAGGTTTCCCGACTGGAAAGCGGGCAGTGAGCGCA
ACGCAATTAATGTGAGTTAGCTCACTCATTAGGCACCCCAGGCTTTACACTTTATGCTTCCGGCTCGTAT
GTTGTGTGGAATTGTGAGCGGATAACAATTTCACACGAGCTATTTAGGTGACACTATAGAAGTGAAGCTT
GGTCTCAACCTAATAGGTTTCGAGTACTGTATTGATGTTTAACTGTATTGTATATGTATTTAATTTTCTA
TTCCCTGCCATCATAAATCAAGCTTTGGAAAAGTCTCAAACATGTATAATGTCTTTCGTACACAATGTTT
TACGTTCTTTTTTTTTTGTTTTCATTTCAATATAATGATAGAAGTTTTTTTTTTGTGTAGCAGAGATATG
TAAAGATAATCAGATTGAAACTAGCTAGAGAACCAAAAATATTTAAATGCAAACAAAATTAAAGATTTTA
TATATGAATTACGTAAGAGGAAACAAAACTAAACTAAAGTAGGAAGAACATGTTCACTATAGAGTAACTC
TTTACAAACTATTTCTTATTGATAACAAACTTGATTTATTCTCACACCACCGCATAAAAAACGAGTATTT
TTAACACCGAAAACCATTATCTAACGATATGATAATGTTCAAAAAAACCTTTTGACATCGCTAAATGCTC
GTAAAGTAGTCGTTAAATATTCTGTTACGATTATTTGACAACTAAATATCGTAAACGAAAATCGAGAGTC
GCTAAACTTATTAGACTTATTATTAATCGTCTTGTAACGACTAATAATAAATCAGCCACTTTAGATAAAG
TTTTTTTCATACTGCTATCGTGTCACCAATATAATAGCCTTTTTCTATCTGAAATTATATATTCTACATT
AGCTATGTTACGTAATACATATTTGGAAACTATCGAAATATCTTGTTCTTATTAAAACCTCATCCACGAT
TATCTTAACCGGAGCACTAGCCATAACCATATTCATTTCCTCATCTTTACTCCATAATCTAAGTCACTTT
AGCAGTAACATAATAGAAATGCCTTCTATCTAGTGATCGGTTTTGACTATCTCAAAAATATTTATATGCA
AGAGTTATTTAATATTATATATTCACATTTAACCAGAAACAATCTGGGATTCAGATATATGACTTTAAAT
ATATGGGTTTAAATAAGATCAGGAATTATGGATTCAAATATTTGACAGCTGTTACACCATGAATGATAAG
ATTGGATCAGAGCTAGTATCTAAAATCTAGAACTATTTTTCATTAATTACTACTTTGTAGAGAAGAATAG
TCAATGAGAAACAAAAGGGTTAATATTTTCATACGTTTATCATCTGTTTTAATAAGAACAAGAGCGTCAA
CTTAGTTCCGGACTCTTGATCCTAGCTTAAAGAGTTTATTATTATTATAGTTCCACATTCAACCAAAAAC
ACTCTCGGATTCAGATAGGAACAAGAGGGTCAACTTCTTAAAGATTAATGACTAGTGGAGAAATTACGAA
GTTTGCCTTGTATTTTTCTTTAGTATTTGTTTACTCTCTACCGCCCTACCGGCGATGCCTCACCATTCGG
GTACATAAATGAAATTCTGATATCAAGAAAAATTGGAATCTATTTTCGAAAAGTCATACTAGCGTTTTCT
ACCTTTTTAGTTACTTACATTTTTTTTTTTCGTACCTTTTTAGTTACTTACATAAAATTCCGTTTTAGAT
GTCTTTTCTTTTTTAATAAAGAAATTTCTTGTATCGTCTCTTTTCTGTGTTTCAGTAATTTATGTACATA
TACACATGTGCCAAGTATATCTTATCCAGATAAGCTTCAGATTTTGTAAGACTGGTGACTTTAAATTTTA
AAAGAAAACAAAAAAGTCTGTTGACTTCCTTATTGTAATAGAGGTCAAAGTCTCAAGTTTGACCATTAAT
GTAAATAATTATCCATTTGGAAATATCTATTTTAGTCCAATAGAAAATTGATTCAGTAAATGATTCTGAT
AAAATGCCCGTATTTCCATGAGGCACTTAATGATTAAATTCTCATAGTGTTTGAACTCCAACTTCAACAT
AAACAAAGAGAAATCTTCAATGGATTTTGCAGCTGCATGATTAAGAAATTTTGAATAAGCATTTTGCAAG
AAGTAGTCCCTCTTGAAATTTATGAAATGCTATGTACAACCGCATTTCTAATCTATAGCAAAGCCGGCCA
AAACTATATACCATCAACCACATCTCTCTGTTTCTCGATCCATTCGTTTGGCAAAAGCTGCTGGATTCCT
TTTGTTTTCGCTCTATTACAGTTATTCCTCTAGTCTTTTGTTACATCAAACTCTAAGCTTTCACCCAAAT
GAATTTGGTCTTGATTTTCCTCTGGATTGGTATTTGTTTGGCAATAAAGTTTCAACTCAAACCAAAATAC
TTATCAAAATATCTTGCAATGTCAAAGATATTTGATAAGCTTCATAACTATCTTAACCGGATCACGTGGC
ATAACCATCTTCGGTTCCTCAACTTTACCCTTTCATAATCTTTGTCACTTAAGTAGTAACATAACAGCGT
TCTTTTGAATGCTTTCTATATAGTGATGTTGTTCATTATTCCCTATCCCAAAAAAAAACTTATATGCAAG
GACTTATTTAATGTTATATTTACATTTGTTTAGCTATAGTATATTTTTACATTCAACCAAAATAAAAATT
CGGATCCTGATATATGAACTTCAAAGATAGTGGCTTAAGATCACGAACCTCAGATTCAAATTTGTAAGGA
GCTATGAAAATATTAACCTTAGATCGGATCTGAAAATCCTGAACTATTTTATGTCACCATACTTAGTAAG
AAACTAATGGTCAATTAACAACAAACTAAAAGGATTAATATTTGTATACGTAATTCTTTGTTTTTATAAG
ACAAGAGGGTCAACTTGTTAAAGGGTAATGATCAGTGAGTATTATTGACTAGTGAAGAAAACTAAAAAGT
CAACTTGGTATTATTAGGTTTTGGTTTGTTTCATTTTTTCGTGGAACGTTCCCTCCACCTGCATGTACAT
AAATATGAGTCTAAACTCGAGAAAAAAATAAAGATCGAGAACATGAGACCGAATTCTCGCCCTATAGTGA
GTCGTATTACCTGGCCGTCGTTTTACAACGTCGTGACTGGGAAAACCCTGGCGTTACCCAACTTAATCGC
CTTGCAGCACATCCCCCTTTCGCCAGCTGGCGTAATAGCGAAGAGGCCCGCACCGATCGCCCTTCCCAAC
AGTTGCGCAGCCTGAATGGCGAATGGCGCCTGATGCGGTATTTTCTCCTTACGCATCTGTGCGGTATTTC
ACACCGCATATGGTGCACTCTCAGTACAATCTGCTCTGATGCCGCATAGTTAAGCCAGCCCCGACACCCG
CCAACACCCGCTGACGCGCCCTGACGGGCTTGTCTGCTCCCGGCATCCGCTTACAGACAAGCTGTGACCG
TCTCCGGGAGCTGCATGTGTCAGAGGTTTTCACCGTCATCACCGAAACGCGCGA
